Addgene plasmid #163834: pB2H2*
Purpose: Two-hybrid system that confers spectinomycin resistance in response to substrate phosphorylation. Constitutive expression of c-src kinase, CDC37, and TCPTP(R222M)
Depositing lab: Jerome Fox. Depositing organization: University of Colorado, Boulder.
Backbone
  Vector backbone: SC101
  Backbone size w/o insert (bp): 3280
  Vector type: Bacterial Expression, Synthetic Biology
Growth in bacteria
  Bacterial resistance: Kanamycin, 50 μg/mL
  Growth temperature: 37°C
  Growth strain: DH5alpha
  Copy number: Low Copy
Gene/Insert
  Gene/Insert name: SpecR (alt names: c-Src kinase (251-536), CDC37, TCPTP (1-317, R222M); cI_SH2*;RpoZ_MidT)
  Species: H. sapiens (human), Synthetic
  Insert size (bp): 5626
  Mutation: TCPTP R222M
  Promoter: Pro1;ProD;pLacZ-Opt
  Cloning method: Gibson Cloning
  Sequencing primers: 5′ N/A; 3′ N/A
Resource information
  A portion of this plasmid was derived from a plasmid made by: Various addgene plasmids
Terms and licenses: Academic/Nonprofit Terms; Industry Terms: Not Available to Industry
How to cite: pB2H2* was a gift from Jerome Fox (Addgene plasmid # 163834 ; http://n2t.net/addgene:163834 ; RRID:Addgene_163834)
