[The description below was written by a language model from this plasmid's Addgene catalogue record and pLannotate feature annotations shown in this document.]
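Description:
pB2H2* is a low-copy bacterial expression plasmid built on a pSC101 backbone. It is replicated in E. coli through the pSC101 origin and its required Rep101 initiator protein, and maintained by kanamycin selection (an aph(3')-Ia KanR gene annotated downstream of the bla/AmpR promoter). The full sequence is about 8.9 kb, and rrnB T1/T2 terminators insulate the transcription units.

The payload is a bacterial two-hybrid circuit that links tyrosine phosphorylation of a substrate to antibiotic survival. One hybrid partner is a phage repressor DNA-binding domain fused to an SH2 domain; the record names it cI_SH2*, while the annotation software matches it to a phage P22 C2 repressor fragment followed by a Src-derived fragment. The other partner is the RNA polymerase omega subunit (RpoZ) fused to a MidT substrate peptide, which is too short to be annotated. The human c-Src kinase domain (residues 251–536) is expressed constitutively together with the co-chaperone CDC37, which generally stabilises kinases. When Src phosphorylates the substrate, the SH2 domain binds it and recruits RNA polymerase to the reporter promoter. This drives the reverse-oriented aadA gene (SpecR), which confers spectinomycin resistance. The plasmid also constitutively expresses the catalytic domain of the phosphatase TCPTP/PTPN2 (residues 1–317) carrying the R222M mutation. An active phosphatase would be expected to remove the phosphate and suppress the signal, but the record does not state the mutation's effect.

The listed promoters are Pro1, ProD and pLacZ-Opt, though the record does not say which promoter drives which unit. The construct suits synthetic biology selections or screens that report on phosphatase activity or its inhibition in bacteria.
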