Features (pLannotate 1.2.2; 15 found; start..end, strand, type, name):
    107..211     +  promoter       AmpR promoter: bla
    212..1027    +  CDS            KanR: aminoglycoside phosphotransferase; aph(3')-Ia; confers resistance to kanamycin in bacteria or G418 (Geneticin®) in eukaryotes
   1124..1239    +  ncRNA          5S rRNA: Accession: RF00001 - 5S ribosomal RNA
   1243..1329    +  terminator     rrnB T1 terminator: Escherichia coli rrnB; transcription terminator T1 from the E. coli rrnB gene
   1421..1448    +  terminator     rrnB T2 terminator: transcription terminator T2 from the E. coli rrnB gene
   1665..2267    +  CDS            C2 (fragment): RPC2_BPP22 - Experimental evidence at protein level: Swiss-Prot protein existence level 1. This protein allows the phage to reside inactively in the chromosome of its host bacterium. This lysogenic state is maintained by binding of regulatory protein C2 to the OR and OL operators, preventing transcription of proteins necessary for lytic development. From Salmonella phage P22 (Bacteriophage P22).
   2298..2597    +  CDS            V-SRC (fragment): SRC_AVISR - Experimental evidence at protein level: Swiss-Prot protein existence level 1. This phosphoprotein, required for both the initiation and the maintenance of neoplastic transformation, is a protein kinase that catalyzes the phosphorylation of tyrosine residues in vitro. From Avian sarcoma virus (strain rASV1441).
   2623..2895    +  CDS            rpoZ (sequence withheld): RPOZ_ECO24 - Experimental evidence at protein level: Swiss-Prot protein existence level 1. Promotes RNA polymerase assembly. Latches the N- and C- terminal regions of the beta' subunit thereby facilitating its interaction with the beta and alpha subunits. From Escherichia coli O139:H28 (strain E24377A / ETEC).
   3134..3991    +  CDS            SRC (fragment): SRC_HUMAN - Also known as SRC1. Experimental evidence at protein level: Swiss-Prot protein existence level 1. Non-receptor protein tyrosine kinase which is activated following engagement of many different classes of cellular receptors including immune response receptors, integrins and other adhesion receptors, receptor protein tyrosine kinases, G protein-coupled receptors as well as cytokine receptors. Participates in signaling pathways that control a diverse spectrum of biological activities including gene transcription, immune response, cell adhesion, cell cycle progression, apoptosis, migra
   4020..5153    +  CDS            CDC37: CDC37_HUMAN - Also known as CDC37A. Experimental evidence at protein level: Swiss-Prot protein existence level 1. Co-chaperone that binds to numerous kinases and promotes their interaction with the Hsp90 complex, resulting in stabilization and promotion of their activity (PubMed:8666233). Inhibits HSP90AA1 ATPase activity (PubMed:23569206). From Homo sapiens (Human).
   5181..6131    +  CDS            PTPN2 (fragment): PTN2_HUMAN - Also known as PTPT. Experimental evidence at protein level: Swiss-Prot protein existence level 1. Non-receptor type tyrosine-specific phosphatase that dephosphorylates receptor protein tyrosine kinases including INSR, EGFR, CSF1R, PDGFR. Also dephosphorylates non-receptor protein tyrosine kinases like JAK1, JAK2, JAK3, Src family kinases, STAT1, STAT3 and STAT6 either in the nucleus or the cytoplasm. Negatively regulates numerous signaling pathways and biological processes like hematopoiesis, inflammatory response, cell proliferation and differentiation, and glucose homeostasis. P
   6209..6997    -  CDS            aadA: S3AD_ECOLX - Experimental evidence at protein level: Swiss-Prot protein existence level 1. Mediates bacterial resistance to the antibiotics streptomycin and spectinomycin. From Escherichia coli.
   7149..7184    +  terminator     rrnB T1 terminator (fragment): Escherichia coli rrnB; transcription terminator T1 from the E. coli rrnB gene
   7686..7908    +  rep_origin     pSC101 ori: low-copy replication origin that requires the Rep101 protein
   7956..8906    +  CDS            Rep101: RepA protein needed for replication with the pSC101 origin; rep101
>Addgene plasmid #163834 | pB2H2* | addgene full sequence | sequence record 337601 | Addgene NGS Result
ACGGCCTATTTGGCCTAAGGGCCTCGTGATACGCCTATTTTTATAGGTTAATGTCATGATAATAATGGTT
TCTTAGACGTCAGGTGGCACTTTTCGGGGAAATGTGCGCGGAACCCCTATTTGTTTATTTTTCTAAATAC
ATTCAAATATGTATCCGCTCATGAGACAATAACCCTGATAAATGCTTCAATAATATTGAAAAAGGAAGAG
TATGAGCCATATTCAACGGGAAACGTCTTGCTCTAGGCCGCGATTAAATTCCAACATGGATGCTGATTTA
TATGGGTATAAATGGGCTCGCGATAATGTCGGGCAATCAGGTGCGACAATCTATCGATTGTATGGGAAGC
CCGATGCGCCAGAGTTGTTTCTGAAACATGGCAAAGGTAGCGTTGCCAATGATGTTACAGATGAGATGGT
CAGACTAAACTGGCTGACGGAATTTATGCCTCTTCCGACCATCAAGCATTTTATCCGTACTCCTGATGAT
GCATGGTTACTCACCACTGCGATCCCCGGGAAAACAGCATTCCAGGTATTAGAAGAATATCCTGATTCAG
GTGAAAATATTGTTGATGCGCTGGCAGTGTTCCTGCGCCGGTTGCATTCGATTCCTGTTTGTAATTGTCC
TTTTAACAGCGATCGCGTATTTCGTCTCGCTCAGGCGCAATCACGAATGAATAACGGTTTGGTTGATGCG
AGTGATTTTGATGACGAGCGTAATGGCTGGCCTGTTGAACAAGTCTGGAAAGAAATGCATAAACTTTTGC
CATTCTCACCGGATTCAGTCGTCACTCATGGTGATTTCTCACTTGATAACCTTATTTTTGACGAGGGGAA
ATTAATAGGTTGTATTGATGTTGGACGAGTCGGAATCGCAGACCGATACCAGGATCTTGCCATCCTATGG
AACTGCCTCGGTGAGTTTTCTCCTTCATTACAGAAACGGCTTTTTCAAAAATATGGTATTGATAATCCTG
ATATGAATAAATTGCAGTTTCATTTGATGCTCGATGAGTTTTTCTAAACGCCATGGGCATGGCTGTTTTG
GCGGATGAGAGAAGATTTTCAGCCTGATACAGATTAAATCAGAACGCAGAAGCGGTCTGATAAAACAGAA
TTTGCCTGGCGACAGTAGCGCGGTGGTCCCACCTGACCCCATGCCGAACTCAGAAGTGAAACGCCGTAGC
GCCGATGGTAGTGTGGGGTCTCCCCATGCGAGAGTAGGGAACTGCCAGGCATCAAATAAAACGAAAGGCT
CAGTCGAAAGACTGGGCCTTTCGTTTTATCTGTTGTTTGTCGGTGAACGCTCTCCTGAGTAGGACAAATC
CGCCGGGAGCGGATTTGAACGTTGCGAAGCAACGGCCCGGAGGGTGGCGGGCAGGACGCCCGCCATAAAC
TGCCAGGCATCAAATTAAGCAGAAGGCCATCCTGACGGATGGCCTTTTTGCGTTTCTACAAACTCGCTGA
GGATTCTAGAGCACAGCTAACACCACGTCGTCCCTATCTGCTGCCCTAGGTCTATGAGTGGTTGCTGGAT
AACTTTACGGGCATGCATAAGGCTCGGTATCTATATTCAGGGAGACCACAACGGTTTCCCTCTACAAATA
ATTTTGTTTAACTTTTACTAGAGTAAGGAGGAAAAAAAAATGAGTATCAGCAGCAGGGTAAAAAGCAAAA
GAATTCAGCTTGGACTTAACCAGGCTGAACTTGCTCAAAAGGTGGGGACTACCCAGCAGTCTATAGAGCA
GCTCGAAAACGGTAAAACTAAGCGACCACGCTTTTTACCAGAACTTGCGTCAGCTCTTGGCGTAAGTGTT
GACTGGCTGCTCAATGGCACCTCTGATTCGAATGTTAGATTTGTTGGGCACGTTGAGCCCAAAGGGAAAT
ATCCATTGATTAGCATGGTTAGAGCTCGTTCGTGGTGTGAAGCTTGTGAACCCTACGATATCAAGGACAT
TGATGAATGGTATGACAGTGACGTTAACTTATTAGGCAATGGATTCTGGCTGAAGGTTGAAGGTGATTCC
ATGACCTCACCTGTAGGTCAAAGCATCCCTGAAGGTCATATGGTGTTAGTAGATACTGGACGGGAGCCAG
TGAATGGAAGCCTTGTTGTAGCCAAACTGACTGACGCGAACGAAGCAACATTCAAGAAACTGGTCATAGA
TGGCGGTCAGAAGTACCTGAAAGGCCTGAATCCTTCATGGCCTATGACTCCTATCAACGGAAACTGCAAG
ATTATCGGTGTTGTCGTGGAAGCGAGGGTAAAATTCGTAGACTACAAGGACGACGATGACAAGTGGTATT
TTGGGAAGATCACTCGTCGGGAGTCCGAGCGGCTGCTGCTCAACCCCGAAAACCCCCGGGGAACCTTCTT
GGTCCGGGAGAGCGAGACGGTAAAAGGTGCCTATGCCCTCTCCGTTTCTGACTTTGACAACGCCAAGGGG
CTCAATGTGAAACACTACCTGATCCGCAAGCTGGACAGCGGCGGCTTCTACATCACCTCACGCACACAGT
TCAGCAGCCTGCAGCAGCTGGTGGCCTACTACTCCAAACATGCTGATGGCTTGTGCCACCGCCTGACCAA
CGTCTGCTAAGTGCAGTAAGGAGGAAAAAAAA
[273 nt withheld, positions 2623-2895]
GCAGCTGCGGAACCGCAGTATGAAGAAATTCCGATTTATCTGTAATAATTCTAGAGCACAGCTAACACCA
CGTCGTCCCTATCTGCTGCCCTAGGTCTATGAGTGGTTGCTGGATAACTTTACGGGCATGCATAAGGCTC
GTATAATATATTCAGGGAGACCACAACGGTTTCCCTCTACAAATAATTTTGTTTAACTTTTACTAGAGCG
AAAAAAAGTAAGGCGGTAATCCATGGGCTCCAAGCCGCAGACTCAGGGCCTGGCCAAGGATGCCTGGGAG
ATCCCTCGGGAGTCGCTGCGGCTGGAGGTCAAGCTGGGCCAGGGCTGCTTTGGCGAGGTGTGGATGGGGA
CCTGGAACGGTACCACCAGGGTGGCCATCAAAACCCTGAAGCCTGGCACGATGTCTCCAGAGGCCTTCCT
GCAGGAGGCCCAGGTCATGAAGAAGCTGAGGCATGAGAAGCTGGTGCAGTTGTATGCTGTGGTTTCAGAG
GAGCCCATTTACATCGTCACGGAGTACATGAGCAAGGGGAGTTTGCTGGACTTTCTCAAGGGGGAGACAG
GCAAGTACCTGCGGCTGCCTCAGCTGGTGGACATGGCTGCTCAGATCGCCTCAGGCATGGCGTACGTGGA
GCGGATGAACTACGTCCACCGGGACCTTCGTGCAGCCAACATCCTGGTGGGAGAGAACCTGGTGTGCAAA
GTGGCCGACTTTGGGCTGGCTCGGCTCATTGAAGACAATGAGTACACGGCGCGGCAAGGTGCCAAATTCC
CCATCAAGTGGACGGCTCCAGAAGCTGCCCTCTATGGCCGCTTCACCATCAAGTCGGACGTGTGGTCCTT
CGGGATCCTGCTGACTGAGCTCACCACAAAGGGACGGGTGCCCTACCCTGGGATGGTGAACCGCGAGGTG
CTGGACCAGGTGGAGCGGGGCTACCGGATGCCCTGCCCGCCGGAGTGTCCCGAGTCCCTGCACGACCTCA
TGTGCCAGTGCTGGCGGAAGGAGCCTGAGGAGCGGCCCACCTTCGAGTACCTGCAGGCCTTCCTGGAGGA
CTACTTCACGTCCACCGAGCCCCAGTACCAGCCCGGGGAGAACCTCTAAGCTAGCTTTAAGAAGGAGATA
TACCATGGTGGACTACAGCGTGTGGGACCACATTGAGGTGTCTGATGATGAAGACGAGACGCACCCCAAC
ATCGACACGGCCAGTCTCTTCCGCTGGCGGCATCAGGCCCGGGTGGAACGCATGGAGCAGTTCCAGAAGG
AGAAGGAGGAACTGGACAGGGGCTGCCGCGAGTGCAAGCGCAAGGTGGCCGAGTGCCAGAGGAAACTGAA
GGAGCTGGAGGTGGCCGAGGGCGGCAAGGCAGAGCTGGAGCGCCTGCAGGCCGAGGCACAGCAGCTGCGC
AAGGAGGAGCGGAGCTGGGAGCAGAAGCTGGAGGAGATGCGCAAGAAGGAGAAGAGCATGCCCTGGAACG
TGGACACGCTCAGCAAAGACGGCTTCAGCAAGAGCATGGTAAATACCAAGCCCGAGAAGACGGAGGAGGA
CTCAGAGGAGGTGAGGGAGCAGAAACACAAGACCTTCGTGGAAAAATACGAGAAACAGATCAAGCACTTT
GGCATGCTTCGCCGCTGGGATGACAGCCAAAAGTACCTGTCAGACAACGTCCACCTGGTGTGCGAGGAGA
CAGCCAATTACCTGGTCATTTGGTGCATTGACCTAGAGGTGGAGGAGAAATGTGCACTCATGGAGCAGGT
GGCCCACCAGACAATCGTCATGCAATTTATCCTGGAGCTGGCCAAGAGCCTAAAGGTGGACCCCCGGGCC
TGCTTCCGGCAGTTCTTCACTAAGATTAAGACAGCCGATCGCCAGTACATGGAGGGCTTCAACGACGAGC
TGGAAGCCTTCAAGGAGCGTGTGCGGGGCCGTGCCAAGCTGCGCATCGAGAAGGCCATGAAGGAGTACGA
GGAGGAGGAGCGCAAGAAGCGGCTCGGCCCCGGCGGCCTGGACCCCGTCGAGGTCTACGAGTCCCTCCCT
GAGGAACTCCAGAAGTGCTTCGATGTGAAGGACGTGCAGATGCTGCAGGACGCCATCAGCAAGATGGACC
CCACCGACGCAAAGTACCACATGCAGCGCTGCATTGACTCTGGCCTCTGGGTCCCCAACTCTAAGGCCAG
CGAGGCCAAGGAGGGAGAGGAGGCAGGTCCTGGGGACCCATTACTGGAAGCTGTTCCCAAGACGGGCGAT
GAGAAGGATGTCAGTGTGTAAGTGCAGAAAGAGGAGAAATACTAGATGCCCACCACCATCGAGCGGGAGT
TCGAAGAGTTGGATACTCAGCGTCGCTGGCAGCCGCTGTACTTGGAAATTCGAAATGAGTCCCATGACTA
TCCTCATAGAGTGGCCAAGTTTCCAGAAAACAGAAATCGAAACAGATACAGAGATGTAAGCCCATATGAT
CACAGTCGTGTTAAACTGCAAAATGCTGAGAATGATTATATTAATGCCAGTTTAGTTGACATAGAAGAGG
CACAAAGGAGTTACATCTTAACACAGGGTCCACTTCCTAACACATGCTGCCATTTCTGGCTTATGGTTTG
GCAGCAGAAGACCAAAGCAGTTGTCATGCTGAACCGCATTGTGGAGAAAGAATCGGTTAAATGTGCACAG
TACTGGCCAACAGATGACCAAGAGATGCTGTTTAAAGAAACAGGATTCAGTGTGAAGCTCTTGTCAGAAG
ATGTGAAGTCGTATTATACAGTACATCTACTACAATTAGAAAATATCAATAGTGGTGAAACCAGAACAAT
ATCTCACTTTCATTATACTACCTGGCCAGATTTTGGAGTCCCTGAATCACCAGCTTCATTTCTCAATTTC
TTGTTTAAAGTGAGAGAATCTGGCTCCTTGAACCCTGACCATGGGCCTGCGGTGATCCACTGTAGTGCAG
GCATTGGGATGTCTGGCACCTTCTCTCTGGTAGACACTTGTCTTGTTTTGATGGAAAAAGGAGATGATAT
TAACATAAAACAAGTGTTACTGAACATGAGAAAATACCGAATGGGTCTTATTCAGACCCCAGATCAACTG
AGATTCTCATACATGGCTATAATAGAAGGAGCAAAATGTATAAAGGGAGATTCTAGTATACAGAAACGAT
GGAAAGAACTTTCTAAGGAAGACTTATCTCCTGCCTTTGATCATTCACCAAACAAAATAATGACTGAAAA
ATACAATGGGAACAGATAACAGTCAGTAGGGCCCTAAAAAAAAACCCCGCCCCTGACAGGGGTGGGGTTT
TTTGCGTACATTGGCTCCGTTCATTTGCCGACTACCTTGGTGATCTCGCCTTTCACGTAGTGGACAAATT
CTTCCAACTGATCTGCGCGCGAGGCCAAGCGATCTTCTTCTTGTCCAAGATAAGCCTGTCTAGCTTCAAG
TATGACGGGCTGATACTGGGCCGGCAGGCGCTCCATTGCCCAGTCGGCAGCGACATCCTTCGGCGCGATT
TTGCCGGTTACTGCGCTGTACCAAATGCGGGACAACGTAAGCACTACATTTCGCTCATCGCCAGCCCAGT
CGGGCGGCGAGTTCCATAGCGTTAAGGTTTCATTTAGCGCCTCAAATAGATCCTGTTCAGGAACCGGATC
AAAGAGTTCCTCCGCCGCTGGACCTACCAAGGCAACGCTATGTTCTCTTGCTTTTGTCAGCAAGATAGCC
AGATCAATGTCGATCGTGGCTGGCTCGAAGATACCTGCAAGAATGTCATTGCGCTGCCATTCTCCAAATT
GCAGTTCGCGCTTAGCTGGATAACGCCACGGAATGATGTCGTCGTGCACAACAATGGTGACTTCTACAGC
GCGGAGAATCTCGCTCTCTCCAGGGGAAGCCGAAGTTTCCAAAAGGTCGTTGATCAAAGCTCGCCGCGTT
GTTTCATCAAGCCTTACGGTCACCGTAACCAGCAAATCAATATCACTGTGTGGCTTCAGGCCGCCATCCA
CTGCGGAGCCGTACAAATGTACGGCCAGCAACGTCGGTTCGAGATGGCGCTCGATGACGCCAACTACCTC
TGATAGTTGAGTCGATACTTCGGCGATCACCGCTTCCCTCATTTTTTTTTCCTCCTTACTGCACCTGCAG
GTCGGTCGACACAACATACGCGCCGGAAGCTTTACGAGTAAAGCCCGGGGTGCCTAATGAACAAACTTTC
TTGTATTTTCATACAATGTATCTTGTTTTAGGGTCCCTAAGTCTCCGCAGCGCAACGAAAGGCCCAGTCT
TTCGACTGAGCCTTTCGTTGCATTTGCCCGGATGTCCTCTTGACCGTACGACGGGTAAGCCTGTTGATGA
TACCGCTGCCTTACTGGGTGCATTAGCCAGTCTGAATGACCTGTCACGGGATAATCCGAAGTGGTCAGAC
TGGAAAATCAGAGGGCAGGAACTGCTGAACAGCAAAAAGTCAGATAGCACCACATAGCAGACCCGCCATA
AAACGCCCTGAGAAGCCCGTGACGGGCTTTTCTTGTATTATGGGTAGTTTCCTTGCATGAATCCATAAAA
GGCGCCTGTAGTGCCATTTACCCCCATTCACTGCCAGAGCCGTGAGCGCAGCGAACTGAATGTCACGAAA
AAGACAGCGACTCAGGTGCCTGATGGTCGGAGACAAAAGGAATATTCAGCGATTTGCCCGAGCTTGCGAG
GGTGCTACTTAAGCCTTTAGGGTTTTAAGGTCTGTTTTGTAGAGGAGCAAACAGCGTTTGCGACATCCTT
TTGTAATACTGCGGAACTGACTAAAGTAGTGAGTTATACACAGGGCTGGGATCTATTCTTTTTATCTTTT
TTTATTCTTTCTTTATTCTATAAATTATAACCACTTGAATATAAACAAAAAAAACACACAAAGGTCTAGC
GGAATTTACAGAGGGTCTAGCAGAATTTACAAGTTTTCCAGCAAAGGTCTAGCAGAATTTACAGATACCC
ACAACTCAAAGGAAAAGGACTAGTAATTATCATTGACTAGCCCATCTCAATTGGTATAGTGATTAAAATT
ACCTAGACCAATTGAGATGTATGTCTGAATTAGTTGTTTTCAAAGCAAATGAACTAGCGATTAGTCGCTA
TGACTTAACGGAGCATGAAACCAAGCTAATTTTATGCTGTGTGGCACTACTCAACCCCACGATTGAAAAC
CCTACAAGGAAAGAACGGACGGTATCGTTCACTTATAACCAATACGCTCAGATGATGAACATCAGTAGGG
AAAATGCTTATGGTGTATTAGCTAAAGCAACCAGAGAGCTGATGACGAGAACTGTGAAAATCAGGAATCC
TTTGGTTAAAGGCTTTGAGATTTTCCAGTGGACAAACTATGCCAAGTTCTCAAGCGAAAAATTAGAATTA
GTTTTTAGTGAAGAGATATTGCCTTATCTTTTCCAGTTAAAAAAATTCATAAAATATAATCTGGAACATG
TTAAGTCTTTTGAAAACAAATACTCTATGAGGATTTATGAGTGGTTATTAAAAGAACTAACACAAAAGAA
AACTCACAAGGCAAATATAGAGATTAGCCTTGATGAATTTAAGTTCATGTTAATGCTTGAAAATAACTAC
CATGAGTTTAAAAGGCTTAACCAATGGGTTTTGAAACCAATAAGTAAAGATTTAAACACTTACAGCAATA
TGAAATTGGTGGTTGATAAGCGAGGCCGCCCGACTGATACGTTGATTTTCCAAGTTGAACTAGATAGACA
AATGGATCTCGTAACCGAACTTGAGAACAACCAGATAAAAATGAATGGTGACAAAATACCAACAACCATT
ACATCAGATTCCTACCTACGTAACGGACTAAGAAAAACACTACACGATGCTTTAACTGCAAAAATTCAGC
TCACCAGTTTTGAGGCAAAATTTTTGAGTGACATGCAAAGTAAGCATGATCTCAATGGTTCGTTCTCATG
GCTCACGCAAAAACAACGAACCACACTAGAGAACATACTGGCTAAATACGGAAGGATCTGA
